>Addgene plasmid #131062 | pYJ18-PB-U6-Mafa-acti-gRNA1 | addgene full sequence | sequence record 256743 | Addgene NGS Result
ACTCTTCCTTTTTCAATATTATTGAAGCATTTATCAGGGTTATTGTCTCATGAGCGGATACATATTTGAA
TGTATTTAGAAAAATAAACAAATAGGGGTTCCGCGCACATTTCCCCGAAAAGTGCCACCTGACGTCTAAG
AAACCATTATTATCATGACATTAACCTATAAAAATAGGCGTATCACGAGGCCCTTTCGTCTCGCGCGTTT
CGGTGATGACGGTGAAAACCTCTGACACATGCAGCTCCCGGAGACGGTCACAGCTTGTCTGTAAGCGGAT
GCCGGGAGCAGACAAGCCCGTCAGGGCGCGTCAGCGGGTGTTGGCGGGTGTCGGGGCTGGCTTAACTATG
CGGCATCAGAGCAGATTGTACTGAGAGTGCACCATATGGACATATTGTCGTTAGAACGCGGCTACAATTA
ATACATAACCTTATGTATCATACACATACGATTTAGGTGACACTATAGAACTCGACCTCGAGGCTGGCAC
GACAGGTTTCCCGACTGGAAAGCGGGCAGTGAGCGCAACGCAATTAATGTGAGTTAGCTCACTCATTAGG
CACCCCAGGCTTTACACTTTATGCTTCCGGCTCGTATGTTGTGTGGAATTGTGAGCGGATAACAATTTCA
CACAGGAAACAGCTATGACCATGATTACGCCAAGCTCGAAATTAACCCTCACTAAAGGGAACAAAAGCTG
GAGCTCGTCTTTGATCAAAACGCAAATCGACGAAAATGTGTCGGACAATATCAAGTCGATGAGCGAAAAA
CTAAAAAGGCTAGAATACGACAATCTCACAGACAGCGTTGAGATATACGGTATTCACGACAGCAGGCTGA
ATAATAAAAAAATTAGAAACTATTATTTAACCCTAGAAAGATAATCATATTGTGACGTACGTTAAAGATA
ATCATGCGTAAAATTGACGCATGTGTTTTATCGATCTGTATATCGAGGTTTATTTATTAATTTGAATAGA
TATTAAGTTTTATTATATTTACACTTACATACTAATAATAAATTCAACAAACAATTTATTTATGTTTATT
TATTTATTAAAAAAAAACAAAAACTCAAAATTTCTTCTATAAAGTAACAAAACTTTTAAACATTCTCTCT
TTTACAAAAATAAACTTATTTTGTACTTTAAAAACAGTCATGTTGTATTATAAAATAAGTAATTAGCTTA
ACTTATACATAATAGAAACAAATTATACTTATTAATGAGGGCCTATTTCCCATGATTCCTTCATATTTGC
ATATACGATACAAGGCTGTTAGAGAGATAATTGGAATTAATTTGACTGTAAACACAAAGATATTAGTACA
AAATACGTGACGTAGAAAGTAATAATTTCTTGGGTAGTTTGCAGTTTTAAAATTATGTTTTAAAATGGAC
TATCATATGCTTACCGTAACTTGAAAGTATTTCGATTTCTTGGCTTTATATATCTTGTGGAAAGGACGAA
ACACCGGGGGGGCGCCGGCGCGGGGGTTTTAGAGCTAGGCCAACATGAGGATCACCCATGTCTGCAGGGC
CTAGCAAGTTAAAATAAGGCTAGTCCGTTATCAACTTGGCCAACATGAGGATCACCCATGTCTGCAGGGC
CAAGTGGCACCGAGTCGGTGCTTTTTTTGAATTCTGATGCGGTATTTTCTCCTTACGCATCTGTGCGGTA
TTTCACACCGCATACGTCAAAGCAACCATAGTACGCGCCCTGTAGCGGCATTTAAAGCCATCGAAGCAGC
TCCAGCCTACACAATCGCTCAAGACGTGTAATGCTTTTATTATATATTAGTCACGATATCTATAACAAGA
AAATATATATATAATAAGTTATCACGTAAGTAGAACATGAAATAACAATATAATTATCGTATGAGTTAAA
TCTTAAAAGTCACGTAAAAGATAATCATGCGTCATTTTGACTCACGCGGTCGTTATAGTTCAAAATCAGT
GACACTTACCGCATTGACAAGCACGCCTCACGGGAGCTCCAAGCGGCGACTGAGATGTCCTAAATGCACA
GCGACGGATTCGCGCTATTTAGAAAGAGAGAGCAATATTTCAAGAATGCATGCGTCAATTTTACGCAGAC
TATCTTTCTAGGGTTAAAAAAGATTTGCGCTTTACTCGACCTAAACTTTAAACACGTCATAGAATCTTCG
TTTGACAAAAACCACATTGTGGGGTACCGAGCTCGAATTCATCGATGATATCAGATCTGCCGGTCTCCCT
ATAGTGAGTCGTATTAATTTCGATAAGCCAGGTTAACCTGCATTAATGAATCGGCCAACGCGCGGGGAGA
GGCGGTTTGCGTATTGGGCGCTCTTCCGCTTCCTCGCTCACTGACTCGCTGCGCTCGGTCGTTCGGCTGC
GGCGAGCGGTATCAGCTCACTCAAAGGCGGTAATACGGTTATCCACAGAATCAGGGGATAACGCAGGAAA
GAACATGTGAGCAAAAGGCCAGCAAAAGGCCAGGAACCGTAAAAAGGCCGCGTTGCTGGCGTTTTTCCAT
AGGCTCCGCCCCCCTGACGAGCATCACAAAAATCGACGCTCAAGTCAGAGGTGGCGAAACCCGACAGGAC
TATAAAGATACCAGGCGTTTCCCCCTGGAAGCTCCCTCGTGCGCTCTCCTGTTCCGACCCTGCCGCTTAC
CGGATACCTGTCCGCCTTTCTCCCTTCGGGAAGCGTGGCGCTTTCTCATAGCTCACGCTGTAGGTATCTC
AGTTCGGTGTAGGTCGTTCGCTCCAAGCTGGGCTGTGTGCACGAACCCCCCGTTCAGCCCGACCGCTGCG
CCTTATCCGGTAACTATCGTCTTGAGTCCAACCCGGTAAGACACGACTTATCGCCACTGGCAGCAGCCAC
TGGTAACAGGATTAGCAGAGCGAGGTATGTAGGCGGTGCTACAGAGTTCTTGAAGTGGTGGCCTAACTAC
GGCTACACTAGAAGAACAGTATTTGGTATCTGCGCTCTGCTGAAGCCAGTTACCTTCGGAAAAAGAGTTG
GTAGCTCTTGATCCGGCAAACAAACCACCGCTGGTAGCGGTGGTTTTTTTGTTTGCAAGCAGCAGATTAC
GCGCAGAAAAAAAGGATCTCAAGAAGATCCTTTGATCTTTTCTACGGGGTCTGACGCTCAGTGGAACGAA
AACTCACGTTAAGGGATTTTGGTCATGAGATTATCAAAAAGGATCTTCACCTAGATCCTTTTAAATTAAA
AATGAAGTTTTAAATCAATCTAAAGTATATATGAGTAAACTTGGTCTGACAGTTACCAATGCTTAATCAG
TGAGGCACCTATCTCAGCGATCTGTCTATTTCGTTCATCCATAGTTGCCTGACTCCCCGTCGTGTAGATA
ACTACGATACGGGAGGGCTTACCATCTGGCCCCAGTGCTGCAATGATACCGCGAGACCCACGCTCACCGG
CTCCAGATTTATCAGCAATAAACCAGCCAGCCGGAAGGGCCGAGCGCAGAAGTGGTCCTGCAACTTTATC
CGCCTCCATCCAGTCTATTAATTGTTGCCGGGAAGCTAGAGTAAGTAGTTCGCCAGTTAATAGTTTGCGC
AACGTTGTTGCCATTGCTACAGGCATCGTGGTGTCACGCTCGTCGTTTGGTATGGCTTCATTCAGCTCCG
GTTCCCAACGATCAAGGCGAGTTACATGATCCCCCATGTTGTGCAAAAAAGCGGTTAGCTCCTTCGGTCC
TCCGATCGTTGTCAGAAGTAAGTTGGCCGCAGTGTTATCACTCATGGTTATGGCAGCACTGCATAATTCT
CTTACTGTCATGCCATCCGTAAGATGCTTTTCTGTGACTGGTGAGTACTCAACCAAGTCATTCTGAGAAT
AGTGTATGCGGCGACCGAGTTGCTCTTGCCCGGCGTCAATACGGGATAATACCGCGCCACATAGCAGAAC
TTTAAAAGTGCTCATCATTGGAAAACGTTCTTCGGGGCGAAAACTCTCAAGGATCTTACCGCTGTTGAGA
TCCAGTTCGATGTAACCCACTCGTGCACCCAACTGATCTTCAGCATCTTTTACTTTCACCAGCGTTTCTG
GGTGAGCAAAAACAGGAAGGCAAAATGCCGCAAAAAAGGGAATAAGGGCGACACGGAAATGTTGAATACT
CAT
Features (pLannotate 1.2.2; 23 found; start..end, strand, type, name):
      1..105     -  promoter       AmpR promoter: bla
    200..235     +  CDS            rop (fragment): Rop protein, which maintains plasmids at low copy number; rop
    337..388     +  misc_feature   bom (fragment): basis of mobility region from pBR322
    451..469     +  promoter       SP6 promoter: promoter for bacteriophage SP6 RNA polymerase
    483..522     +  CDS            lacI (fragment): lac repressor; lacI; The lac repressor binds to the lac operator to inhibit transcription in E. coli. This inhibition can be relieved by adding lactose or isopropyl-β-D-thiogalactopyranoside (IPTG).
    535..556     +  protein_bind   CAP binding site: CAP binding activates transcription in the presence of cAMP. E. coli catabolite activator protein
    571..601     +  promoter       lac promoter: promoter for the E. coli lac operon
    609..625     +  protein_bind   lac operator: The lac repressor binds to the lac operator to inhibit transcription in E. coli. This inhibition can be relieved by adding lactose or isopropyl-β-D-thiogalactopyranoside (IPTG). lac repressor encoded by lacI
    670..688     +  promoter       T3 promoter: promoter for bacteriophage T3 RNA polymerase
    690..869     +  CDS            FP (fragment): FP25_NPVAC - Experimental evidence at protein level: Swiss-Prot protein existence level 1. From Autographa californica nuclear polyhedrosis virus (AcMNPV).
   1227..1467    +  promoter       U6 promoter: RNA polymerase III promoter for human U6 snRNA
   1513..1531    +  misc_RNA       MS2 stem loop: stem loop that binds the bacteriophage MS2 coat protein
   1542..1578    +  misc_RNA       gRNA scaffold (fragment): guide RNA scaffold for the Streptococcus pyogenes CRISPR/Cas9 system
   1583..1601    +  misc_RNA       MS2 stem loop: stem loop that binds the bacteriophage MS2 coat protein
   1612..1631    +  misc_RNA       gRNA scaffold (fragment): guide RNA scaffold for the Streptococcus pyogenes CRISPR/Cas9 system
   1644..1694    -  misc_feature   bom (fragment): basis of mobility region from pBR322
   1713..1729    +  rep_origin     f1 ori (fragment): f1 bacteriophage origin of replication; arrow indicates direction of (+) strand synthesis
   2114..2191    +  CDS            FP (fragment): FP25_NPVAC - Experimental evidence at protein level: Swiss-Prot protein existence level 1. From Autographa californica nuclear polyhedrosis virus (AcMNPV).
   2192..2210    -  misc_feature   MCS (fragment): pUC18/19 multiple cloning site
   2238..2256    -  promoter       T7 promoter: promoter for bacteriophage T7 RNA polymerase
   2278..2331    -  CDS            lacI (fragment): lac repressor; lacI; The lac repressor binds to the lac operator to inhibit transcription in E. coli. This inhibition can be relieved by adding lactose or isopropyl-β-D-thiogalactopyranoside (IPTG).
   2514..3102    -  rep_origin     ori: high-copy-number ColE1/pMB1/pBR322/pUC origin of replication
   3273..4133    -  CDS            AmpR: β-lactamase; bla; confers resistance to ampicillin, carbenicillin, and related antibiotics
