[The description below was written by a language model from this plasmid's Addgene catalogue record and pLannotate feature annotations shown in this document.]
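Description:
pYJ18-PB-U6-Mafa-acti-gRNA1 is a small (about 4.1 kb) mammalian CRISPR activation plasmid built on the PB-MS2-sgRNA backbone, a piggyBac-style guide RNA expression vector. It is propagated in E. coli through a high-copy ColE1/pUC-type origin and selected with ampicillin via the β-lactamase gene and its promoter. The remaining bacterial annotations (lac promoter/operator, CAP site, T3, T7 and SP6 promoters, and short rop, bom, lacI and f1 fragments) are cloning-vector remnants and play no part in the payload. No mammalian selection marker or reporter is annotated.

The functional cassette is a human U6 RNA polymerase III promoter driving a single guide RNA directed at human MAFA. The guide is fused to a Streptococcus pyogenes Cas9 scaffold that carries two MS2 stem loops. This is the modified scaffold of the synergistic activation mediator (SAM) system. The guide brings a nuclease-dead Cas9 activator to the target promoter, and the MS2 hairpins recruit MS2 coat protein fused to further activation domains. Those protein components are not encoded here and must be supplied separately. The cassette is flanked by two short matches to the baculovirus FP25 gene. These probably mark the piggyBac transposon arms implied by "PB" in the name, since piggyBac was originally isolated as an insertion in that locus. If so, the guide unit could be integrated into the genome when a transposase is co-delivered, although the terminal repeats are not explicitly annotated.

The record is inconsistent about the target. The stated purpose mentions activation of NKX6.1, whereas the plasmid name, insert name and gene entry all indicate MAFA, which is the more likely target.
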