Addgene plasmid #131062: pYJ18-PB-U6-Mafa-acti-gRNA1
Purpose: Activation of NKX6.1 via SAM system
Depositing lab: Xiaojun Lian. Depositing organization: Pennsylvania State University.
Backbone
  Vector backbone: PB-MS2-sgRNA
  Backbone size w/o insert (bp): 4131
  Vector type: Mammalian Expression, CRISPR
Growth in bacteria
  Bacterial resistance: Ampicillin, 100 μg/mL
  Growth temperature: 37°C
  Growth strain: NEB Stable
  Copy number: Unknown
Gene/Insert
  Gene/Insert name: MAFA activation gRNA1
  gRNA/shRNA sequence: GGGGGGGCGCCGGCGCGGGG
  Species: H. sapiens (human)
  Entrez Gene: MAFA (a.k.a. INSDM, RIPE3b1, hMafA)
  Cloning method: Restriction Enzyme; 5′ cloning site Unknown (unknown if destroyed); 3′ cloning site Unknown (unknown if destroyed)
Terms and licenses: Academic/Nonprofit Terms; Industry Terms: Not Available to Industry
How to cite: pYJ18-PB-U6-Mafa-acti-gRNA1 was a gift from Xiaojun Lian (Addgene plasmid # 131062 ; http://n2t.net/addgene:131062 ; RRID:Addgene_131062)
